Addgene plasmid #156596: pD649-HAsp-ULBP2-Fc(DAPA)-AviTag-6xHis
Purpose: Mammalian expression of cell-surface protein extracellular domain fused to Fc(DAPA)-Avi-6xHis. Protein is secreted from cells.
Depositing lab: Chris Garcia. Depositing organization: Stanford University. Publication: A Human IgSF Cell-Surface Interactome Reveals a Complex Network of Protein-Protein Interactions. Wojtowicz WM, Vielmetter J, Fernandes RA, Siepe DH, Eastman CL, Chisholm GB, Cox S, Klock H, Anderson PW, Rue SM, Miller JJ, Glaser SM, Bragstad ML, Vance J, Lam AW, Lesley SA, Zinn K, Garcia KC. Cell. 2020 Aug 20;182(4):1027-1043.e17. doi: 10.1016/j.cell.2020.07.025. PubMed 32822567.
Backbone
  Vector backbone: pD649
  Backbone size w/o insert (bp): 6106
  Vector type: Mammalian Expression
Growth in bacteria
  Bacterial resistance: Ampicillin, 100 μg/mL
  Growth temperature: 37°C
  Growth strain: DH5alpha
  Copy number: High Copy
Gene/Insert
  Gene/Insert name: ULBP2 (alt name: N2DL2)
  Species: H. sapiens (human)
  Insert size (bp): 564
  Mutation: Fc region of human IgG contains D265A and P329A mutations (DAPA)
  Entrez Gene: ULBP2 (a.k.a. ALCAN-alpha, N2DL2, NKG2DL2, RAET1H, RAET1L)
  Promoter: CMV/SP6
  Tag / fusion protein: Fc(DAPA)-AviTag-6xHis (C terminal on backbone)
  Cloning method: Restriction Enzyme; 5′ cloning site GCGGCCGC (not destroyed); 3′ cloning site GGCGCGCC (not destroyed)
  Sequencing primers: 5′ ATTTAGGTGACACTATAG; 3′ CACGTACCAGTTGAACTTCACC
Resource information
  A portion of this plasmid was derived from a plasmid made by: synthesis by ThermoFisher
Terms and licenses: Academic/Nonprofit Terms; Industry Terms: Not Available to Industry
Depositor comments: Some plasmids in this collection may have an IS4-like element ISVsa5 family transposase upstream of the CMV promoter.
How to cite: pD649-HAsp-ULBP2-Fc(DAPA)-AviTag-6xHis was a gift from Chris Garcia (Addgene plasmid # 156596 ; http://n2t.net/addgene:156596 ; RRID:Addgene_156596)
