[The description below was written by a language model from this plasmid's Addgene catalogue record and pLannotate feature annotations shown in this document.]
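Description:
pD649-HAsp-ULBP2-Fc(DAPA)-AviTag-6xHis is a mammalian expression plasmid built on the pD649 backbone for producing a secreted, Fc-fused form of the extracellular domain of human ULBP2 (also called N2DL2 or RAET1H), a ligand that binds and activates the NK-cell receptor NKG2D. In bacteria it is a high-copy plasmid, replicating from a ColE1/pUC-type origin under ampicillin selection (β-lactamase). The feature table also finds short remnants of KanR, lacZα, an rrnB terminator and an f1 origin, which appear to be backbone leftovers rather than functional parts.

Expression is driven by the CMV immediate-early enhancer and promoter, followed by a fragment of CMV intron A and an SP6 promoter, which could support in vitro transcription and is also where the 5′ sequencing primer anneals. The open reading frame begins with a secretion signal: the name indicates a haemagglutinin signal peptide (HAsp), although the automated annotation scores this region as a partial match to an IgH signal sequence. The ULBP2 ectodomain, cloned between retained NotI and AscI sites, is fused in frame to a human IgG1 Fc carrying the D265A and P329A (DAPA) substitutions, which are generally used to reduce Fc effector binding. The catalogue lists a C-terminal AviTag for site-specific biotinylation and a 6xHis tag for metal-affinity purification, though neither is separately annotated. A bGH polyadenylation signal ends the unit. A separate SV40/EM7-driven cassette contains a puromycin resistance gene, annotated as a fragment, with an SV40 poly(A) signal, potentially allowing selection in mammalian cells.

The plasmid belongs to a collection of cell-surface ectodomain constructs made to screen extracellular protein–protein interactions among human IgSF proteins. The depositor notes that some members may carry an IS4-like transposase insertion upstream of the CMV promoter; no such feature is annotated here.
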