Features (pLannotate 1.2.2; 21 found; start..end, strand, type, name):
    119..143     -  CDS            KanR (fragment): aminoglycoside phosphotransferase; aph(3')-Ia; confers resistance to kanamycin
    254..842     +  rep_origin     ori: high-copy-number ColE1/pMB1/pBR322/pUC origin of replication
   1067..1084    +  terminator     rrnB T2 terminator (fragment): transcription terminator T2 from the E. coli rrnB gene
   1109..1128    -  CDS            lacZα (fragment): LacZα fragment of β-galactosidase; lacZ fragment
   1584..1600    +  protein_bind   lac operator: The lac repressor binds to the lac operator to inhibit transcription in E. coli. This inhibition can be relieved by adding lactose or isopropyl-β-D-thiogalactopyranoside (IPTG). lac repressor encoded by lacI
   1843..2146    +  enhancer       CMV enhancer: human cytomegalovirus immediate early enhancer
   2147..2350    +  promoter       CMV promoter: human cytomegalovirus (CMV) immediate early promoter
   2486..2529    +  intron         CMV intron (fragment): modified intron A from human cytomegalovirus
   2581..2599    +  promoter       SP6 promoter: promoter for bacteriophage SP6 RNA polymerase
   2603..2640    +  CDS            IgH signal sequence (fragment): signal sequence from the mouse immunoglobulin heavy chain variable region
   2674..3327    +  CDS            ULBP2 (fragment): ULBP2_HUMAN - Also known as N2DL2, RAET1H. Experimental evidence at protein level: Swiss-Prot protein existence level 1. Binds and activates the KLRK1/NKG2D receptor, mediating natural killer cell cytotoxicity. From Homo sapiens (Human).
   3328..4005    +  CDS            IGHG1 (fragment): IGHG1_HUMAN - Experimental evidence at protein level: Swiss-Prot protein existence level 1. Constant region of immunoglobulin heavy chains. Immunoglobulins, also known as antibodies, are membrane-bound or secreted glycoproteins produced by B lymphocytes. In the recognition phase of humoral immunity, the membrane-bound immunoglobulins serve as receptors which, upon binding of a specific antigen, trigger the clonal expansion and differentiation of B lymphocytes into immunoglobulins- secreting plasma cells. Secreted immunoglobulins mediate the effector phase of humoral immunity, which results in
   4220..4331    +  polyA_signal   bGH poly(A) signal: bovine growth hormone polyadenylation signal
   4332..4440    +  rep_origin     f1 ori (fragment): f1 bacteriophage origin of replication; arrow indicates direction of (+) strand synthesis
   4454..4783    +  promoter       SV40 promoter: SV40 enhancer and early promoter
   4831..4878    +  promoter       EM7 promoter: synthetic bacterial promoter&nbsp
   4897..5496    +  CDS            PuroR (fragment): puromycin N-acetyltransferase; pac from Streptomyces; confers resistance to puromycin
   5506..5631    +  CDS            ble (fragment): BLE_KLEPN - Experimental evidence at protein level: Swiss-Prot protein existence level 1. Binding protein with a strong affinity to the bleomycin family of antibiotics. Binds to CL990; an antimitotic-antibiotic compound. From Klebsiella pneumoniae.
   5626..5747    +  polyA_signal   SV40 poly(A) signal: SV40 polyadenylation signal
   5800..6660    -  CDS            AmpR: β-lactamase; bla; confers resistance to ampicillin, carbenicillin, and related antibiotics
   6663..89      -  promoter       AmpR promoter (fragment) (across the origin): bla
>Addgene plasmid #156596 | pD649-HAsp-ULBP2-Fc(DAPA)-AviTag-6xHis | addgene full sequence | sequence record 383688 | Addgene NGS Result
TTTCAATATTATTGAAGCATTTATCAGGGTTATTGTCTCATGAGCGGATACATATTTGAATGTATTTAGA
AAAATAAACAAATAGGGGTCAGTGTTACAACCAATTAACCAATTCTGAACATTATCGCGAGCCCATTTAT
ACCTGAATATGGCTCATAACACCCCTTGCTCATGACCAAAATCCCTTAACGTGAGTTACGCGCGCGTCGT
TCCACTGAGCGTCAGACCCCGTAGAAAAGATCAAAGGATCTTCTTGAGATCCTTTTTTTCTGCGCGTAAT
CTGCTGCTTGCAAACAAAAAAACCACCGCTACCAGCGGTGGTTTGTTTGCCGGATCAAGAGCTACCAACT
CTTTTTCCGAAGGTAACTGGCTTCAGCAGAGCGCAGATACCAAATACTGTTCTTCTAGTGTAGCCGTAGT
TAGCCCACCACTTCAAGAACTCTGTAGCACCGCCTACATACCTCGCTCTGCTAATCCTGTTACCAGTGGC
TGCTGCCAGTGGCGATAAGTCGTGTCTTACCGGGTTGGACTCAAGACGATAGTTACCGGATAAGGCGCAG
CGGTCGGGCTGAACGGGGGGTTCGTGCACACAGCCCAGCTTGGAGCGAACGACCTACACCGAACTGAGAT
ACCTACAGCGTGAGCTATGAGAAAGCGCCACGCTTCCCGAAGGGAGAAAGGCGGACAGGTATCCGGTAAG
CGGCAGGGTCGGAACAGGAGAGCGCACGAGGGAGCTTCCAGGGGGAAACGCCTGGTATCTTTATAGTCCT
GTCGGGTTTCGCCACCTCTGACTTGAGCGTCGATTTTTGTGATGCTCGTCAGGGGGGCGGAGCCTATGGA
AAAACGCCAGCAACGCGGCCTTTTTACGGTTCCTGGCCTTTTGCTGGCCTTTTGCTCACATGTTCTTTCC
TGCGTTATCCCCTGATTCTGTGGATAACCGTATTACCGCCTTTGAGTGAGCTGATACCGCTCGCCGCAGC
CGAACGACCGAGCGCAGCGAGTCAGTGAGCGAGGAAGCGGAAGGCGAGAGTAGGGAACTGCCAGGCATCA
AACTAAGCAGAAGGCCCCTGACGGATGGCCTTTTTGCGTTTCTACAAACTCTTTCTGTGTTGTAAAACGA
CGGCCAGTCTTAAGCTCGGGCCCCCTGGGCGGTTCTGATAACGAGTAATCGTTAATCCGCAAATAACGTA
AAAACCCGCTTCGGCGGGTTTTTTTATGGGGGGAGTTTAGGGAAAGAGCATTTGTCAGAATATTTAAGGG
CGCCTGTCACTTTGCTTGATATATGAGAATTATTTAACCTTATAAATGAGAAAAAAGCAACGCACTTTAA
ATAAGATACGTTGCTTTTTCGATTGATGAACACCTATAATTAAACTATTCATCTATTATTTATGATTTTT
TGTATATACAATATTTCTAGTTTGTTAAAGAGAATTAAGAAAATAAATCTCGAAAATAATAAAGGGAAAA
TCAGTTTTTGATATCAAAATTATACATGTCAACGATAATACAAAATATAATACAAACTATAAGATGTTAT
CAGTATTTATTATCATTTAGAATAAATTTTGTGTCGCCCTTAATTGTGAGCGGATAACAATTACGAGCTT
CATGCACAGTGGCGTTGACTCAATATTGGCCATTAGCCATATTATTCATTGGTTATATAGCATAAATCAA
TATTGGCTATTGGCCATTGCATACGTTGTATCTATATCATAATATGTACATTTATATTGGCTCATGTCCA
ATATGACCGCCATGTTGGCATTGATTATTGACTAGTTATTAATAGTAATCAATTACGGGGTCATTAGTTC
ATAGCCCATATATGGAGTTCCGCGTTACATAACTTACGGTAAATGGCCCGCCTGGCTGACCGCCCAACGA
CCCCCGCCCATTGACGTCAATAATGACGTATGTTCCCATAGTAACGCCAATAGGGACTTTCCATTGACGT
CAATGGGTGGAGTATTTACGGTAAACTGCCCACTTGGCAGTACATCAAGTGTATCATATGCCAAGTACGC
CCCCTATTGACGTCAATGACGGTAAATGGCCCGCCTGGCATTATGCCCAGTACATGACCTTATGGGACTT
TCCTACTTGGCAGTACATCTACGTATTAGTCATCGCTATTACCATGGTGATGCGGTTTTGGCAGTACATC
AATGGGCGTGGATAGCGGTTTGACTCACGGGGATTTCCAAGTCTCCACCCCATTGACGTCAATGGGAGTT
TGTTTTGGCACCAAAATCAACGGGACTTTCCAAAATGTCGTAACAACTCCGCCCCATTGACGCAAATGGG
CGGTAGGCGTGTACGGTGGGAGGTCTATATAAGCAGAGCTCGTTTAGTGAACCGTCAGATCGCCTGGAGA
CGCCATCCACGCTGTTTTGACCTCCATAGAAGACACCGGGACCGATCCAGCCTCCGCGGCCGGGAACGGT
GCATTGGAACGCGGATTCCCCGTGCCAAGAGTGACGTAAGTACCGCCTATAGAGTCTATAGGCCCACCCC
CTTGGCTTCGTTAGAACGCGGCTACAATTAATACATAACCTTATGTATCATACACATACGATTTAGGTGA
CACTATAGAATAACATCCACTTTGCCTTTCTCTCCACAGGTGTCCACTCCCAGGTCCAACTGCACCTCGG
TTCTATCGAAAACGCGCCTGCTAGCGCCACCATGAAGACCATCATTGCCCTGAGCTACATCTTCTGCCTG
GTGTTCGCTGCGGCCGCCGGTAGAGCTGATCCTCACAGCCTGTGCTACGACATCACAGTGATCCCCAAGT
TCAGACCCGGACCTCGTTGGTGCGCTGTGCAGGGACAAGTGGACGAGAAAACCTTCCTGCACTACGACTG
CGGCAACAAGACCGTGACACCTGTGTCACCCCTGGGCAAGAAACTGAATGTGACCACCGCCTGGAAGGCC
CAGAATCCTGTGCTGAGAGAAGTGGTGGACATCCTGACCGAGCAGCTGCGGGACATTCAGCTGGAAAACT
ACACCCCTAAAGAGCCCCTGACACTGCAGGCCAGAATGTCTTGTGAACAGAAGGCCGAGGGCCACAGCAG
CGGAAGCTGGCAGTTTAGCTTCGACGGCCAGATCTTCCTGCTGTTCGACAGCGAGAAGCGGATGTGGACA
ACAGTGCACCCAGGCGCCAGAAAGATGAAGGAAAAGTGGGAGAACGACAAGGTGGTGGCCATGAGCTTCC
ACTACTTCAGCATGGGCGATTGCATCGGCTGGCTGGAAGATTTCCTGATGGGCATGGACAGCACCCTGGA
ACCATCTGCTGGTGCCCCTCTTGGCGCGCCGGGCGGCGACAAGACCCACACCTGCCCCCCCTGCCCAGCT
CCAGAACTGCTGGGAGGGCCTTCCGTGTTCCTGTTCCCCCCCAAGCCCAAGGACACCCTGATGATCAGCA
GGACCCCCGAGGTGACCTGCGTGGTGGTGGCCGTGTCCCACGAGGACCCAGAGGTGAAGTTCAACTGGTA
CGTGGACGGCGTGGAGGTGCACAACGCCAAGACCAAGCCCAGAGAGGAGCAGTACAACAGCACCTACAGG
GTGGTGTCCGTGCTGACCGTGCTGCACCAGGACTGGCTGAACGGCAAAGAATACAAGTGCAAAGTCTCCA
ACAAGGCCCTGGCTGCCCCAATCGAAAAGACAATCAGCAAGGCCAAGGGCCAGCCACGGGAGCCCCAGGT
GTACACCCTGCCCCCCAGCCGGGAGGAGATGACCAAGAACCAGGTGTCCCTGACCTGTCTGGTGAAGGGC
TTCTACCCCAGCGATATCGCCGTGGAGTGGGAGAGCAACGGCCAGCCCGAGAACAACTACAAGACCACCC
CCCCAGTGCTGGACAGCGACGGCAGCTTCTTCCTGTACAGCAAGCTGACCGTGGACAAGTCCAGGTGGCA
GCAGGGCAACGTGTTCAGCTGCAGCGTGATGCACGAGGCCCTGCACAACCACTACACCCAGAAGTCCCTG
AGCCTGAGCCCCGGCGGCAGCGGTCTTAATGATATTTTCGAGGCTCAGAAGATTGAGTGGCATGAACACC
ACCACCATCACCACTAAGGCCGGCCTGTAGTCACTGGCACAACGCGTTACCCGGTAAGCCAATCGGGTAT
ACACGGTCGTCATACTGCAGACAGGGTTCTTCTACTTTGCAAGATAGTCTTGAGTAGTAAAATAAATAGA
TAGAGAAAATCAGCCTCGACTGTGCCTTCTAGTTGCCAGCCATCTGTTGTTTGCCCCTCCCCCGTGCCTT
CCTTGACCCTGGAAGGTGCCACTCCCACTGTCCTTTCCTAATAAAATGAGGAAATTGCATCACAACACTC
AACCCTATCTCGGTCTATTCTTTTGATTTATAAGGGATTTTGCCGATTTCGGCCTATTGGTTAAAAAATG
AGCTGATTTAACAAAAATTTAACGCGAATTAATTCTGTGGAATGTGTGTCAGTTAGGGTGTGGAAAGTCC
CCAGGCTCCCCAGCAGGCAGAAGTATGCAAAGCATGCATCTCAATTAGTCAGCAACCAGGTGTGGAAAGT
CCCCAGGCTCCCCAGCAGGCAGAAGTATGCAAAGCATGCATCTCAATTAGTCAGCAACCATAGTCCCGCC
CCTAACTCCGCCCATCCCGCCCCTAACTCCGCCCAGTTCCGCCCATTCTCCGCCCCATGGCTGACTAATT
TTTTTTATTTATGCAGAGGCCGAGGCCGCCTCTGCCTCTGAGCTATTCCAGAAGTAGTGAGGAGGCTTTT
TTGGAGGCCTAGGCTTTTGCAAAAAGCTCCCGGGAGCTTGTATATCCATTTTCGGATCTGATCAGCACGT
GTTGACAATTAATCATCGGCATAGTATATCGGCATAGTATAATACGACAAGGTGAGGAACTAAACCATGA
CCGAGTACAAGCCCACGGTGCGCCTCGCCACCCGCGACGACGTCCCCAGGGCCGTACGCACCCTCGCCGC
CGCGTTCGCCGACTACCCCGCCACGCGCCACACCGTCGATCCGGACCGCCACATCGAGCGGGTCACCGAG
CTGCAAGAACTCTTCCTCACGCGCGTCGGGCTCGACATCGGCAAGGTGTGGGTCGCGGACGACGGCGCCG
CGGTGGCGGTCTGGACCACGCCGGAGAGCGTCGAAGCGGGGGCGGTGTTCGCCGAGATCGGCCCGCGCAT
GGCCGAGTTGAGCGGTTCCCGGCTGGCCGCGCAGCAACAGATGGAAGGCCTCCTGGCGCCGCACCGGCCC
AAGGAGCCCGCGTGGTTCCTGGCCACCGTCGGCGTCTCGCCCGACCACCAGGGCAAGGGTCTGGGCAGCG
CCGTCGTGCTCCCCGGAGTGGAGGCGGCCGAGCGCGCCGGGGTGCCCGCCTTCCTGGAGACATCCGCGCC
CCGCAACCTCCCCTTCTACGAGCGGCTCGGCTTCACCGTCACCGCCGACGTCGAGGTGCCCGAAGGACCG
CGCACCTGGTGCATGACCCGCAAGCCCGGTGCCTGACACGTGCTACGAGATTTCGATTCCACCGCCGCCT
TCTATGAAAGGTTGGGCTTCGGAATCGTTTTCCGGGACGCCGGCTGGATGATCCTCCAGCGCGGGGATCT
CATGCTGGAGTTCTTCGCCCACCCCAACTTGTTTATTGCAGCTTATAATGGTTACAAATAAAGCAATAGC
ATCACAAATTTCACAAATAAAGCATTTTTTTCACTGCATTCTAGTTGTGGTTTGTCCAAACTCATCAATG
TATCTTATCATGTCTGTATACCGTCGACCTCTAGCTAGAGCTTGGCGTAATCATGGTCATTACCAATGCT
TAATCAGTGAGGCACCTATCTCAGCGATCTGTCTATTTCGTTCATCCATAGTTGCCTGACTCCCCGTCGT
GTAGATAACTACGATACGGGAGGGCTTACCATCTGGCCCCAGCGCTGCGATGATACCGCGAGAACCACGC
TCACCGGCTCCGGATTTATCAGCAATAAACCAGCCAGCCGGAAGGGCCGAGCGCAGAAGTGGTCCTGCAA
CTTTATCCGCCTCCATCCAGTCTATTAATTGTTGCCGGGAAGCTAGAGTAAGTAGTTCGCCAGTTAATAG
TTTGCGCAACGTTGTTGCCATCGCTACAGGCATCGTGGTGTCACGCTCGTCGTTTGGTATGGCTTCATTC
AGCTCCGGTTCCCAACGATCAAGGCGAGTTACATGATCCCCCATGTTGTGCAAAAAAGCGGTTAGCTCCT
TCGGTCCTCCGATCGTTGTCAGAAGTAAGTTGGCCGCAGTGTTATCACTCATGGTTATGGCAGCACTGCA
TAATTCTCTTACTGTCATGCCATCCGTAAGATGCTTTTCTGTGACTGGTGAGTACTCAACCAAGTCATTC
TGAGAATAGTGTATGCGGCGACCGAGTTGCTCTTGCCCGGCGTCAATACGGGATAATACCGCGCCACATA
GCAGAACTTTAAAAGTGCTCATCATTGGAAAACGTTCTTCGGGGCGAAAACTCTCAAGGATCTTACCGCT
GTTGAGATCCAGTTCGATGTAACCCACTCGTGCACCCAACTGATCTTCAGCATCTTTTACTTTCACCAGC
GTTTCTGGGTGAGCAAAAACAGGAAGGCAAAATGCCGCAAAAAAGGGAATAAGGGCGACACGGAAATGTT
GAATACTCATATTCTTCCTT
