>Addgene plasmid #156596 | pD649-HAsp-ULBP2-Fc(DAPA)-AviTag-6xHis | depositor partial sequence | sequence record 302302 | insert (extracellular domain)
GGTAGAGCTGATCCTCACAGCCTGTGCTACGACATCACAGTGATCCCCAAGTTCAGACCCGGACCTCGTT
GGTGCGCTGTGCAGGGACAAGTGGACGAGAAAACCTTCCTGCACTACGACTGCGGCAACAAGACCGTGAC
ACCTGTGTCACCCCTGGGCAAGAAACTGAATGTGACCACCGCCTGGAAGGCCCAGAATCCTGTGCTGAGA
GAAGTGGTGGACATCCTGACCGAGCAGCTGCGGGACATTCAGCTGGAAAACTACACCCCTAAAGAGCCCC
TGACACTGCAGGCCAGAATGTCTTGTGAACAGAAGGCCGAGGGCCACAGCAGCGGAAGCTGGCAGTTTAG
CTTCGACGGCCAGATCTTCCTGCTGTTCGACAGCGAGAAGCGGATGTGGACAACAGTGCACCCAGGCGCC
AGAAAGATGAAGGAAAAGTGGGAGAACGACAAGGTGGTGGCCATGAGCTTCCACTACTTCAGCATGGGCG
ATTGCATCGGCTGGCTGGAAGATTTCCTGATGGGCATGGACAGCACCCTGGAACCATCTGCTGGTGCCCC
TCTT
